>Addgene plasmid #121306 | pUC57-Kan_FR13_00076421 | depositor full sequence | sequence record 231378 | pUC57-Kan_FR13_00076421 sequence 3085 bps
TCGCGCGTTTCGGTGATGACGGTGAAAACCTCTGACACATGCAGCTCCCGGAGACGGTCACAGCTTGTCT
GTAAGCGGATGCCGGGAGCAGACAAGCCCGTCAGGGCGCGTCAGCGGGTGTTGGCGGGTGTCGGGGCTGG
CTTAACTATGCGGCATCAGAGCAGATTGTACTGAGAGTGCACCATATGCGGTGTGAAATACCGCACAGAT
GCGTAAGGAGAAAATACCGCATCAGGCGCCATTCGCCATTCAGGCTGCGCAACTGTTGGGAAGGGCGATC
GGTGCGGGCCTCTTCGCTATTACGCCAGCTGGCGAAAGGGGGATGTGCTGCAAGGCGATTAAGTTGGGTA
ACGCCAGGGTTTTCCCAGTCACGACGTTGTAAAACGACGGCCAGTGAATTGACGCGTATTGGGATGGAAC
TTGGTCTCTAATGGGTGGTGCTGGTCAATCTTCTGCTGCTGCTGCTTCTGCTAGACAAGGTCAAGGTTCT
GTTACTGATGAATGTCATATTTTTGTTCATGAAAAAGATGATCCAGTTACTTTGTTTGCTTATGGTAAAA
ATGTTATTGGTCAAAATGCTTTTGTTCAACCAGTTAAATTTAATAATAATCCAAATGATCCAAGAATTGT
TCCAATTTCTCATTTGAGATTGAACTCTCCATTGAATGATTTGGATTGGGAATTTTCTACTAGAGCTGAT
GATAAAAATCCAACTGAATGTATTGCTAAAATTTTGCCAAATCAAAATGGTTGGGTTGAAGGTAAATATG
TTTTTTGGACTAGAAGAACTACTCAAAATAAAATTCCAATTTGGTATGAAAAAAGATTGGATGCTCCAGG
TTGGTTGTATGAATGAGCTTAGAGACCAAGTTCCATCCCAATGGCGCGCCGAGCTTGGCTCGAGCATGGT
CATAGCTGTTTCCTGTGTGAAATTGTTATCCGCTCACAATTCCACACAACATACGAGCCGGAAGCATAAA
GTGTAAAGCCTGGGGTGCCTAATGAGTGAGCTAACTCACATTAATTGCGTTGCGCTCACTGCCCGCTTTC
CAGTCGGGAAACCTGTCGTGCCAGCTGCATTAATGAATCGGCCAACGCGCGGGGAGAGGCGGTTTGCGTA
TTGGGCGCTCTTCCGCTTCCTCGCTCACTGACTCGCTGCGCTCGGTCGTTCGGCTGCGGCGAGCGGTATC
AGCTCACTCAAAGGCGGTAATACGGTTATCCACAGAATCAGGGGATAACGCAGGAAAGAACATGTGAGCA
AAAGGCCAGCAAAAGGCCAGGAACCGTAAAAAGGCCGCGTTGCTGGCGTTTTTCCATAGGCTCCGCCCCC
CTGACGAGCATCACAAAAATCGACGCTCAAGTCAGAGGTGGCGAAACCCGACAGGACTATAAAGATACCA
GGCGTTTCCCCCTGGAAGCTCCCTCGTGCGCTCTCCTGTTCCGACCCTGCCGCTTACCGGATACCTGTCC
GCCTTTCTCCCTTCGGGAAGCGTGGCGCTTTCTCATAGCTCACGCTGTAGGTATCTCAGTTCGGTGTAGG
TCGTTCGCTCCAAGCTGGGCTGTGTGCACGAACCCCCCGTTCAGCCCGACCGCTGCGCCTTATCCGGTAA
CTATCGTCTTGAGTCCAACCCGGTAAGACACGACTTATCGCCACTGGCAGCAGCCACTGGTAACAGGATT
AGCAGAGCGAGGTATGTAGGCGGTGCTACAGAGTTCTTGAAGTGGTGGCCTAACTACGGCTACACTAGAA
GAACAGTATTTGGTATCTGCGCTCTGCTGAAGCCAGTTACCTTCGGAAAAAGAGTTGGTAGCTCTTGATC
CGGCAAACAAACCACCGCTGGTAGCGGTGGTTTTTTTGTTTGCAAGCAGCAGATTACGCGCAGAAAAAAA
GGATCTCAAGAAGATCCTTTGATCTTTTCTACGGGGTCTGACGCTCAGTGGAACGAAAACTCACGTTAAG
GGATTTTGGTCATGAGATTATCAAAAAGGATCTTCACCTAGATCCTTTTAAATTAAAAATGAAGTTTTAA
ATCAATCTAAAGTATATATGAGTAAACTTGGTCTGACAGTTAGAAAAACTCATCGAGCATCAAATGAAAC
TGCAATTTATTCATATCAGGATTATCAATACCATATTTTTGAAAAAGCCGTTTCTGTAATGAAGGAGAAA
ACTCACCGAGGCAGTTCCATAGGATGGCAAGATCCTGGTATCGGTCTGCGATTCCGACTCGTCCAACATC
AATACAACCTATTAATTTCCCCTCGTCAAAAATAAGGTTATCAAGTGAGAAATCACCATGAGTGACGACT
GAATCCGGTGAGAATGGCAAAAGTTTATGCATTTCTTTCCAGACTTGTTCAACAGGCCAGCCATTACGCT
CGTCATCAAAATCACTCGCATCAACCAAACCGTTATTCATTCGTGATTGCGCCTGAGCGAGACGAAATAC
GCGATCGCTGTTAAAAGGACAATTACAAACAGGAATCGAATGCAACCGGCGCAGGAACACTGCCAGCGCA
TCAACAATATTTTCACCTGAATCAGGATATTCTTCTAATACCTGGAATGCTGTTTTCCCAGGGATCGCAG
TGGTGAGTAACCATGCATCATCAGGAGTACGGATAAAATGCTTGATGGTCGGAAGAGGCATAAATTCCGT
CAGCCAGTTTAGTCTGACCATCTCATCTGTAACATCATTGGCAACGCTACCTTTGCCATGTTTCAGAAAC
AACTCTGGCGCATCGGGCTTCCCATACAATCGATAGATTGTCGCACCTGATTGCCCGACATTATCGCGAG
CCCATTTATACCCATATAAATCAGCATCCATGTTGGAATTTAATCGCGGCCTAGAGCAAGACGTTTCCCG
TTGAATATGGCTCATACTCTTCCTTTTTCAATATTATTGAAGCATTTATCAGGGTTATTGTCTCATGAGC
GGATACATATTTGAATGTATTTAGAAAAATAAACAAATAGGGGTTCCGCGCACATTTCCCCGAAAAGTGC
CACCTGACGTCTAAGAAACCATTATTATCATGACATTAACCTATAAAAATAGGCGTATCACGAGGCCCTT
TCGTC
Features (pLannotate 1.2.2; 10 found; start..end, strand, type, name):
    137..236     +  misc_feature   bom (fragment): basis of mobility region from pBR322
    242..399     -  CDS            lacZα (fragment): LacZα fragment of β-galactosidase; lacZ fragment
    933..949     -  protein_bind   lac operator: The lac repressor binds to the lac operator to inhibit transcription in E. coli. This inhibition can be relieved by adding lactose or isopropyl-β-D-thiogalactopyranoside (IPTG). lac repressor encoded by lacI
    957..987     -  promoter       lac promoter: promoter for the E. coli lac operon
   1002..1023    -  protein_bind   CAP binding site: CAP binding activates transcription in the presence of cAMP. E. coli catabolite activator protein
   1036..1128    -  CDS            lacI (fragment): lac repressor; lacI; The lac repressor binds to the lac operator to inhibit transcription in E. coli. This inhibition can be relieved by adding lactose or isopropyl-β-D-thiogalactopyranoside (IPTG).
   1311..1899    -  rep_origin     ori: high-copy-number ColE1/pMB1/pBR322/pUC origin of replication
   2070..2885    -  CDS            KanR: aminoglycoside phosphotransferase; aph(3')-Ia; confers resistance to kanamycin in bacteria or G418 (Geneticin®) in eukaryotes
   2886..2990    -  promoter       AmpR promoter: bla
   3085..35      +  CDS            rop (fragment) (across the origin): Rop protein, which maintains plasmids at low copy number; rop
