[The description below was written by a language model from this plasmid's Addgene catalogue record and pLannotate feature annotations shown in this document.]
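Description:
pUC57-Kan_FR13_00076421 is a small, high-copy bacterial cloning plasmid that serves as a Level 0 Golden Gate-compatible module carrying FR13_00076421, a sequence from the rice blast fungus Magnaporthe oryzae. The associated publication describes a clone resource of M. oryzae effectors that share sequence and structural similarity across host-specific lineages, so the insert is presumably one of those candidate effector coding sequences. The record gives no functional annotation for it, and the automated feature table does not annotate the insert at all. The backbone is pUC57-Kan (2,626 bp without insert; 3,085 bp in total, implying an insert of roughly 460 bp). The fragment was placed at the EcoRV site within the lacZα region, which fits the unannotated gap in the feature table between the remaining lacZα fragment and the lac operator.

The plasmid replicates in E. coli from a ColE1/pUC-type origin. It is selected with kanamycin through an aph(3')-Ia aminoglycoside phosphotransferase gene, which is driven by the bla (AmpR) promoter. The lac promoter, lac operator and CAP binding site lie upstream of the interrupted lacZα, the basis for the lacZ blue/white screen listed as a marker. Short fragments of lacI, rop and the pBR322 bom region are backbone remnants with no expected function. No eukaryotic promoter, tag or terminator is annotated, so this is a storage and donor clone rather than an expression vector. As a Level 0 part it is meant to be released by a Type IIS enzyme and assembled with promoters, tags and terminators into higher-level constructs, although the record does not state the enzyme or the overhangs. The insert can be verified with flanking M13 primer sites.
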