Addgene plasmid #121306: pUC57-Kan_FR13_00076421
Purpose: Level 0 Golden-Gate compatible vector
Depositing lab: Sophien Kamoun. Depositing organization: Sainsbury Laboratory, Norwich. Publication: A Clone Resource of Magnaporthe oryzae Effectors That Share Sequence and Structural Similarities Across Host-Specific Lineages. Petit-Houdenot Y, Langner T, Harant A, Win J, Kamoun S. Mol Plant Microbe Interact. 2020 Aug;33(8):1032-1035. doi: 10.1094/MPMI-03-20-0052-A. Epub 2020 Jun 22. PubMed 32460610.
Backbone
  Vector backbone: pUC57-Kan
  Backbone size w/o insert (bp): 2626
  Vector type: Golden Gate
  Selectable markers: lacZ
Growth in bacteria
  Bacterial resistance: Kanamycin, 50 μg/mL
  Growth temperature: 37°C
  Growth strain: DH5alpha
  Copy number: High Copy
Gene/Insert
  Gene/Insert name: FR13_00076421
  Mutation: Magnaporthe oryzae
  Cloning method: Restriction Enzyme; 5′ cloning site EcoRV (unknown if destroyed); 3′ cloning site EcoRV (unknown if destroyed)
  Sequencing primers: 5′ M13Fw; 3′ M13Rv
Terms and licenses: Academic/Nonprofit Terms; Industry Terms: Not Available to Industry
How to cite: pUC57-Kan_FR13_00076421 was a gift from Sophien Kamoun (Addgene plasmid # 121306 ; http://n2t.net/addgene:121306 ; RRID:Addgene_121306)
