>Addgene plasmid #121306 | pUC57-Kan_FR13_00076421 | depositor partial sequence | sequence record 230864 | FR13_00076421
TTGGTCTCTAATGGGTGGTGCTGGTCAATCTTCTGCTGCTGCTGCTTCTGCTAGACAAGGTCAAGGTTCT
GTTACTGATGAATGTCATATTTTTGTTCATGAAAAAGATGATCCAGTTACTTTGTTTGCTTATGGTAAAA
ATGTTATTGGTCAAAATGCTTTTGTTCAACCAGTTAAATTTAATAATAATCCAAATGATCCAAGAATTGT
TCCAATTTCTCATTTGAGATTGAACTCTCCATTGAATGATTTGGATTGGGAATTTTCTACTAGAGCTGAT
GATAAAAATCCAACTGAATGTATTGCTAAAATTTTGCCAAATCAAAATGGTTGGGTTGAAGGTAAATATG
TTTTTTGGACTAGAAGAACTACTCAAAATAAAATTCCAATTTGGTATGAAAAAAGATTGGATGCTCCAGG
TTGGTTGTATGAATGAGCTTAGAGACCAA
