>Addgene plasmid #121306 | pUC57-Kan_FR13_00076421 | depositor partial sequence | sequence record 230865 | empty_vector
TCGCGCGTTTCGGTGATGACGGTGAAAACCTCTGACACATGCAGCTCCCGGAGACGGTCACAGCTTGTCT
GTAAGCGGATGCCGGGAGCAGACAAGCCCGTCAGGGCGCGTCAGCGGGTGTTGGCGGGTGTCGGGGCTGG
CTTAACTATGCGGCATCAGAGCAGATTGTACTGAGAGTGCACCATATGCGGTGTGAAATACCGCACAGAT
GCGTAAGGAGAAAATACCGCATCAGGCGCCATTCGCCATTCAGGCTGCGCAACTGTTGGGAAGGGCGATC
GGTGCGGGCCTCTTCGCTATTACGCCAGCTGGCGAAAGGGGGATGTGCTGCAAGGCGATTAAGTTGGGTA
ACGCCAGGGTTTTCCCAGTCACGACGTTGTAAAACGACGGCCAGTGAATTGACGCGTATTGGGATATCCC
AATGGCGCGCCGAGCTTGGCTCGAGCATGGTCATAGCTGTTTCCTGTGTGAAATTGTTATCCGCTCACAA
TTCCACACAACATACGAGCCGGAAGCATAAAGTGTAAAGCCTGGGGTGCCTAATGAGTGAGCTAACTCAC
ATTAATTGCGTTGCGCTCACTGCCCGCTTTCCAGTCGGGAAACCTGTCGTGCCAGCTGCATTAATGAATC
GGCCAACGCGCGGGGAGAGGCGGTTTGCGTATTGGGCGCTCTTCCGCTTCCTCGCTCACTGACTCGCTGC
GCTCGGTCGTTCGGCTGCGGCGAGCGGTATCAGCTCACTCAAAGGCGGTAATACGGTTATCCACAGAATC
AGGGGATAACGCAGGAAAGAACATGTGAGCAAAAGGCCAGCAAAAGGCCAGGAACCGTAAAAAGGCCGCG
TTGCTGGCGTTTTTCCATAGGCTCCGCCCCCCTGACGAGCATCACAAAAATCGACGCTCAAGTCAGAGGT
GGCGAAACCCGACAGGACTATAAAGATACCAGGCGTTTCCCCCTGGAAGCTCCCTCGTGCGCTCTCCTGT
TCCGACCCTGCCGCTTACCGGATACCTGTCCGCCTTTCTCCCTTCGGGAAGCGTGGCGCTTTCTCATAGC
TCACGCTGTAGGTATCTCAGTTCGGTGTAGGTCGTTCGCTCCAAGCTGGGCTGTGTGCACGAACCCCCCG
TTCAGCCCGACCGCTGCGCCTTATCCGGTAACTATCGTCTTGAGTCCAACCCGGTAAGACACGACTTATC
GCCACTGGCAGCAGCCACTGGTAACAGGATTAGCAGAGCGAGGTATGTAGGCGGTGCTACAGAGTTCTTG
AAGTGGTGGCCTAACTACGGCTACACTAGAAGAACAGTATTTGGTATCTGCGCTCTGCTGAAGCCAGTTA
CCTTCGGAAAAAGAGTTGGTAGCTCTTGATCCGGCAAACAAACCACCGCTGGTAGCGGTGGTTTTTTTGT
TTGCAAGCAGCAGATTACGCGCAGAAAAAAAGGATCTCAAGAAGATCCTTTGATCTTTTCTACGGGGTCT
GACGCTCAGTGGAACGAAAACTCACGTTAAGGGATTTTGGTCATGAGATTATCAAAAAGGATCTTCACCT
AGATCCTTTTAAATTAAAAATGAAGTTTTAAATCAATCTAAAGTATATATGAGTAAACTTGGTCTGACAG
TTAGAAAAACTCATCGAGCATCAAATGAAACTGCAATTTATTCATATCAGGATTATCAATACCATATTTT
TGAAAAAGCCGTTTCTGTAATGAAGGAGAAAACTCACCGAGGCAGTTCCATAGGATGGCAAGATCCTGGT
ATCGGTCTGCGATTCCGACTCGTCCAACATCAATACAACCTATTAATTTCCCCTCGTCAAAAATAAGGTT
ATCAAGTGAGAAATCACCATGAGTGACGACTGAATCCGGTGAGAATGGCAAAAGTTTATGCATTTCTTTC
CAGACTTGTTCAACAGGCCAGCCATTACGCTCGTCATCAAAATCACTCGCATCAACCAAACCGTTATTCA
TTCGTGATTGCGCCTGAGCGAGACGAAATACGCGATCGCTGTTAAAAGGACAATTACAAACAGGAATCGA
ATGCAACCGGCGCAGGAACACTGCCAGCGCATCAACAATATTTTCACCTGAATCAGGATATTCTTCTAAT
ACCTGGAATGCTGTTTTCCCAGGGATCGCAGTGGTGAGTAACCATGCATCATCAGGAGTACGGATAAAAT
GCTTGATGGTCGGAAGAGGCATAAATTCCGTCAGCCAGTTTAGTCTGACCATCTCATCTGTAACATCATT
GGCAACGCTACCTTTGCCATGTTTCAGAAACAACTCTGGCGCATCGGGCTTCCCATACAATCGATAGATT
GTCGCACCTGATTGCCCGACATTATCGCGAGCCCATTTATACCCATATAAATCAGCATCCATGTTGGAAT
TTAATCGCGGCCTAGAGCAAGACGTTTCCCGTTGAATATGGCTCATACTCTTCCTTTTTCAATATTATTG
AAGCATTTATCAGGGTTATTGTCTCATGAGCGGATACATATTTGAATGTATTTAGAAAAATAAACAAATA
GGGGTTCCGCGCACATTTCCCCGAAAAGTGCCACCTGACGTCTAAGAAACCATTATTATCATGACATTAA
CCTATAAAAATAGGCGTATCACGAGGCCCTTTCGTC
