>Addgene plasmid #121306 | pUC57-Kan_FR13_00076421 | addgene partial sequence | sequence record 238067 | M13-F20 5'-TGTAAAACGACGGCCAGT-3'
TTGGTCTCTAATGGGTGGTGCTGGTCAATCTTCTGCTGCTGCTGCTTCTGCTAGACAAGGTCAAGGTTCT
GTTACTGATGAATGTCATATTTTTGTTCATGAAAAAGATGATCCAGTTACTTTGTTTGCTTATGGTAAAA
ATGTTATTGGTCAAAATGCTTTTGTTCAACCAGTTAAATTTAATAATAATCCAAATGATCCAAGAATTGT
TCCAATTTCTCATTTGAGATTGAACTCTCCATTGAATGATTTGGATTGGGAATTTTCTACTAGAGCTGAT
GATAAAAATCCAACTGAATGTATTGCTAAAATTTTGCCAAATCAAAATGGTTGGGTTGAAGGTAAATATG
TTTTTTGGACTAGAAGAACTACTCAAAATAAAATTCCAATTTGGTATGAAAAAAGATTGGATGCTCCAGG
TTGGTTGTATGAATGAGCTTAGAGACCAAGTTCCATCCCAATGGCGCGCCGAGCTTGGCTCGAGCATGGT
CATAGCTGTTTCCTGTGTGAAATTGTTATCCGCTCACAATTCCACACAACATACGAGCCGGAAGCATAAA
GTGTAAAGCCTGGGGTGCCTAATGAGTGAGCTAACTCACATTAATTGCGTTGCGCTCACTGCCCGCTTTC
CAGTCGGGAAACCTGTCGTGCCAGCTGCATTAATGAATCGGCCAACGCGCGGGGAGAGGCGGTTTGCGTA
TTGGGCGCTCTTCCGCTTCCTCGCTCACTGACTCGCTGCGCTCGGTCGTTCGGCTGCGGCGAGCGGTATC
AGCTCACTCAAAGGCGGTAATACGGTTATCCACAGAATCAGGGGATAACGCAGGAAAGAACATGTGAGCA
AAAGGCCAGCAAAAGGCCAGGAACCGTAAAAAGGCCGCGTTGCTGGCGTTTTTCCATAGGCTCCGCCCCC
CTGACGAGCATCACAAAAATCGACGCTCAAGTCA
